Addgene plasmid #190078: AttB_ACE2[R.ferrum]-2A-TMPRSS2_IRES_iRFP670-H2A-P2A-PuroR
Purpose: express Rhinolophus ferrumequinum ACE2 and human TMPRSS2 with selectable markers iRFP670 and puromycin resistance gene
Depositing lab: Kenneth Matreyek. Depositing organization: Case Western Reserve University. Publication: Expanded ACE2 dependencies of diverse SARS-like coronavirus receptor binding domains. Roelle SM, Shukla N, Pham AT, Bruchez AM, Matreyek KA. PLoS Biol. 2022 Jul 27;20(7):e3001738. doi: 10.1371/journal.pbio.3001738. PubMed 35895696.
Backbone
  Vector backbone: Promoterless Bxb1 recombination vector
  Backbone size w/o insert (bp): 5971
  Vector type: Mammalian Expression
  Selectable markers: Puromycin
Growth in bacteria
  Bacterial resistance: Ampicillin, 100 μg/mL
  Growth temperature: 37°C
  Growth strain: DH5alpha
  Copy number: High Copy
Gene/Insert
  Gene/Insert name: ACE2
  Species: Rhinolophus ferrumequinum
  Insert size (bp): 3972
  Entrez Gene: TMPRSS2 (a.k.a. PRSS10)
  Promoter: none
  Cloning method: Gibson Cloning
  Sequencing primers: 5′ AACGACGGCCAGTGAATTG; 3′ CGTTACTGGCCGAAGCCGC
Terms and licenses: Academic/Nonprofit Terms; Industry Terms: Not Available to Industry
Depositor comments: Human TMPRSS2 co-expressed with ACE2
How to cite: AttB_ACE2[R.ferrum]-2A-TMPRSS2_IRES_iRFP670-H2A-P2A-PuroR was a gift from Kenneth Matreyek (Addgene plasmid # 190078 ; http://n2t.net/addgene:190078 ; RRID:Addgene_190078)
