[The description below was written by a language model from this plasmid's Addgene catalogue record and pLannotate feature annotations shown in this document.]
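Description:
AttB_ACE2[R.ferrum]-2A-TMPRSS2_IRES_iRFP670-H2A-P2A-PuroR is a promoterless Bxb1 recombination plasmid for mammalian expression, built on a pBluescript-like backbone. It is maintained in E. coli through a high-copy ColE1/pUC origin and an ampicillin resistance gene. It also retains an f1 origin, lacZα and lac regulatory remnants, and flanking T7 and T3 promoters. The catalogue lists no promoter for the insert. In vectors of this type, the attB site named in the construct is recombined by Bxb1 integrase into a matching genomic landing pad, where a resident promoter is expected to drive the cassette. This means only cells with correct integration should express it. The attB site is not called out in the automated feature table, and the record does not describe the landing pad line.

The payload is a single long transcription unit. ACE2 from the greater horseshoe bat, Rhinolophus ferrumequinum, comes first; the annotation tool matched it to a feline ACE2 homologue only by similarity. It is joined by a 2A peptide to human TMPRSS2, so the coronavirus receptor and the spike-activating protease are produced as separate proteins from one open reading frame. An EMCV IRES then starts translation of iRFP670, a near-infrared, biliverdin-dependent fluorescent protein, fused to histone H2A, which should give a nuclear signal. This is followed by P2A and puromycin N-acetyltransferase, and the unit ends with an SV40 polyadenylation signal. Fluorescence and puromycin selection therefore both mark recombinant cells. The associated study concerns the ACE2 dependencies of SARS-like coronavirus receptor binding domains, which suggests the plasmid is used to make cell lines for testing viral entry through this bat ACE2 orthologue.
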