Features (pLannotate 1.2.2; 22 found; start..end, strand, type, name):
    103..121     +  promoter       T7 promoter: promoter for bacteriophage T7 RNA polymerase
    130..157     -  misc_feature   MCS (fragment): pBluescript multiple cloning site
    263..2677    +  CDS            ACE2: ACE2_FELCA - Experimental evidence at protein level: Swiss-Prot protein existence level 1. Essential counter-regulatory carboxypeptidase of the renin- angiotensin hormone system that is a critical regulator of blood volume, systemic vascular resistance, and thus cardiovascular homeostasis. Converts angiotensin I to angiotensin 1-9, a nine-amino acid peptide with anti-hypertrophic effects in cardiomyocytes, and angiotensin II to angiotensin 1-7, which then acts as a beneficial vasodilator and anti-proliferation agent, counterbalancing the actions of the vasoconstrictor angiotensin II. Also remo
   2762..4234    +  CDS            TMPRSS2: TMPS2_HUMAN - Also known as PRSS10. Experimental evidence at protein level: Swiss-Prot protein existence level 1. (Microbial infection) Facilitates human coronaviruses SARS- CoV and SARS-CoV-2 infections via two independent mechanisms, proteolytic cleavage of ACE2 receptor which promotes viral uptake, and cleavage of coronavirus spike glycoproteins which activates the glycoprotein for host cell entry (PubMed:24227843, PubMed:32142651, PubMed:32404436). Proteolytically cleaves and activates the spike glycoproteins of human coronavirus 229E (HCoV-229E) and human coronavirus EMC (HCoV-EMC) and th
   4284..4316    +  misc_feature   MCS (fragment): multiple cloning site
   4470..4932    +  misc_feature   IRES: internal ribosome entry site (IRES) of the encephalomyocarditis virus (EMCV)
   4946..5878    +  CDS            iRFP670: iRFP670 is a basic (constitutively fluorescent) near ir fluorescent protein published in 2013, derived from Rhodopseudomonas palustris CGA009. It has low acid sensitivity. It requires the cofactor biliverdin for fluorescence.
   5892..5923    +  misc_feature   MCS (fragment): multiple cloning site
   5924..6313    +  CDS            H2A1_BOVIN (sequence partly withheld): Experimental evidence at protein level: Swiss-Prot protein existence level 1. Core component of nucleosome. Nucleosomes wrap and compact DNA into chromatin, limiting DNA accessibility to the cellular machineries which require DNA as a template. Histones thereby play a central role in transcription regulation, DNA repair, DNA replication and chromosomal stability. DNA accessibility is regulated via a complex set of post-translational modifications of histones, also called histone code, and nucleosome remodeling. From Bos taurus (Bovine).
   6401..6985    +  CDS            PuroR (fragment): puromycin N-acetyltransferase; pac from Streptomyces; confers resistance to puromycin
   6998..7082    +  CDS            large T antigen (fragment): large T antigen from SV40 (simian virus 40)
   7105..7226    +  polyA_signal   SV40 poly(A) signal: SV40 polyadenylation signal
   7235..7253    -  promoter       T3 promoter: promoter for bacteriophage T3 RNA polymerase
   7298..7314    -  protein_bind   lac operator: The lac repressor binds to the lac operator to inhibit transcription in E. coli. This inhibition can be relieved by adding lactose or isopropyl-β-D-thiogalactopyranoside (IPTG). lac repressor encoded by lacI
   7322..7352    -  promoter       lac promoter: promoter for the E. coli lac operon
   7367..7388    -  protein_bind   CAP binding site: CAP binding activates transcription in the presence of cAMP. E. coli catabolite activator protein
   7401..7493    -  CDS            lacI (fragment): lac repressor; lacI; The lac repressor binds to the lac operator to inhibit transcription in E. coli. This inhibition can be relieved by adding lactose or isopropyl-β-D-thiogalactopyranoside (IPTG).
   7676..8264    -  rep_origin     ori: high-copy-number ColE1/pMB1/pBR322/pUC origin of replication
   8435..9295    -  CDS            AmpR: β-lactamase; bla; confers resistance to ampicillin, carbenicillin, and related antibiotics
   9296..9400    -  promoter       AmpR promoter: bla
   9453..9881    -  rep_origin     f1 ori (sequence partly withheld): f1 bacteriophage origin of replication; arrow indicates direction of (+) strand synthesis
   9886..100     -  CDS            lacZα (fragment) (across the origin): LacZα fragment of β-galactosidase; lacZ fragment
>Addgene plasmid #190078 | AttB_ACE2[R.ferrum]-2A-TMPRSS2_IRES_iRFP670-H2A-P2A-PuroR | addgene full sequence | sequence record 371276 | Addgene NGS Result
TTACGCCAGCTGGCGAAAGGGGGATGTGCTGCAAGGCGATTAAGTTGGGTAACGCCAGGGTTTTCCCAGT
CACGACGTTGTAAAACGACGGCCAGTGAATTGTAATACGACTCACTATAGGGCGAATTGGGTACCGGGCC
CCCCCTCGAGGTCGACGATGTAGGTCACGGCATTCCGGACTCAGCGCTCGAGCCGGCTTGTCGACGACGG
CGGTCTCCGTCGTCAGGATCATCCGCAGATTATACCGCAACTACACGCCACCATGAGCGGATCCTCTTGG
TTGCTCTTGTCCCTTGTTGCTGTCACTGCGGCGCAATCTACAACAGAAGACTTGGCTAAGAAGTTCCTGG
ATGACTTCAACTCAGAAGCAGAGAACTTGAGCCATCAGTCTAGCCTGGCAAGCTGGGAGTATAATACGAA
CATATCCGATGAAAATGTACAGAAAATGGACGAAGCCGGTGCTAAATGGAGTGACTTTTACAAGAAGCAA
TCCAAGTTGGCAAAAAATTTCTCTCTGGAGGAAATCCACAACGATACTGTGAAGCTCCAACTGCAAATAC
TCCAGCAGAGTGGGTCCCCAGTTCTTTCTGAGGACAAAAGCAAGCGCTTGAACTCAATTCTTAATGCCAT
GAGCACGATATATAGCACGGGGAAAGTCTGCAAGCCTAACAACCCACAGGAGTGTCTTCTTCTGGAGCCT
GGGCTTGATAATATTATGGAGACCTCCAAGGACTATAATGAACGACTCTGGGCGTGGGAAGGCTGGCGAG
CCGAGGTTGGGAAGCAGCTGAGGCCTCTTTATGAGGAGTACGTGGTGCTCAAGAACGAAATGGCTCGGGG
CTACCATTACGAAGACTACGGAGACTATTGGCGGAGGGACTATGAGACCGAGGGTTCACCAGATTTGGAA
TACAGTCGCGACCAACTTATAAAGGATGTGGAGAGAATTTTTGCCGAGATAAAACCACTCTACGAACAAC
TGCACGCCTACGTTCGGACTAAACTGATGGACACATACCCTTTCCATATCAGTCCAACTGGATGTTTGCC
AGCTCACTTGTTGGGCGACATGTGGGGCAGATTTTGGACAAATCTGTACTCTTTGACAGTTCCCTTTGGA
CAAAAACCGAACATTGATGTCACTGATGCGATGCTGAACCAGAACTGGGATGCAAAAAGGATCTTTAAGG
AGGCAGAAAAATTTTTTGTCTCTATCGGTCTCCCAAATATGACCGAAGGGTTTTGGAACAACAGCATGCT
TACGGATCCAGGAGATGGTAGGAAAGTGGTATGTCACCCAACCGCATGGGACCTCGGCAAGGGCGACTTC
CGGATAAAAATGTGCACTAAAGTAACCATGGAAGATTTTCTGACGGCGCACCATGAAATGGGTCATATTC
AGTATGACATGGCATATGCGTCCCAACCATATCTCTTGCGAAACGGTGCCAACGAAGGATTCCATGAGGC
CGTTGGAGAAGTAATGTCATTGTCTGTAGCCACTCCCAAGCATCTGAAGACCATGGGCCTCCTGAGTAGC
GACTTCCTTGAAGACAATGAGACAGAGATTAACTTCCTCTTCAAGCAAGCCCTTAACATTGTTGGCACGC
TCCCCTTCACGTACATGTTGGAAAAGTGGAGGTGGATGGTTTTCAAGGGTGAAATACCTAAAGAGGAATG
GATGAAGAAATGGTGGGAAATGAAACGAAAGATTGTCGGAGTGGTAGAACCAGTCCCCCATGATGAAACG
TACTGTGATCCTGCAAGTCTTTTCCATGTTGCTAATGACTATTCTTTTATCAGATATTATACGAGGACTA
TATTTGAATTTCAATTCCACGAAGCGCTGTGCCGCATCGCAAAACATGATGGCCCTTTGCATAAGTGCGA
TATTAGCAATAGCACTGACGCCGGTGAAAAGCTTCACCAAATGCTTTCAGTTGGGAAGAGTCAACCATGG
ACCTCCGTGCTGAAAGATTTTGTAGGTTCAAAGAATATGGACGTGGGTCCACTTTTGCGATACTTTGAGC
CCTTGTATACTTGGCTGACCGAACAGAACCGCAAGTCTTTCGTTGGTTGGAACACAGACTGGAGCCCGTA
CGCCGACCAAAGCATCAAGGTTCGCATATCTCTCAAATCTGCTTTGGGTGAAAAGGCGTACGAATGGAAC
AATAACGAAATGTACTTGTTCCGGAGTAGTGTTGCATACGCTATGCGGGAGTATTTCTTGAAGACGAAAA
ATCAAACGATATTGTTTGGAGAGGAAGATGTCTGGGTATCTAATCTGAAGCCACGAATTAGTTTTAATTT
CTACGTTACTTCTCCACGGAATCTGAGCGACATCATCCCACGACCAGAGGTTGAAGGCGCAATACGGATG
AGCCGCTCAAGAATAAACGATGCGTTTCGCCTCGACGACAATAGTTTGGAGTTCCTCGGTATTCAGCCAA
CACTGGGTCCGCCGTACCAACCTCCTGTGACCATTTGGCTGATCGTTTTTGGAGTCGTTATGGCTGTTGT
TGTGGTTGGTATAGTCGTTTTGATAATAACCGGCATCAGAGACCGCCGCAAAAAGGATCAGGCGAGGAGT
GAAGAAAATCCTTACAGCTCAGTGGACCTCTCCAAAGGCGAGAATAATCCGGGGTTCCAAAATGGTGACG
ATGTCCAAACGTCATTCGGTACCGAGACCTCCCAGGTGGCGCCCGCTGAGGGCAGAGGAAGTCTGCTAAC
ATGCGGTGACGTCGAGGAGAATCCTGGCCCAGCTTTGAACTCAGGGTCACCACCAGCTATTGGACCTTAC
TATGAAAACCATGGATACCAACCGGAAAACCCCTATCCCGCACAGCCCACTGTGGTCCCCACTGTCTACG
AGGTGCATCCGGCTCAGTACTACCCGTCCCCCGTGCCCCAGTACGCCCCGAGGGTCCTGACGCAGGCTTC
CAACCCCGTCGTCTGCACGCAGCCCAAATCCCCATCCGGGACAGTGTGCACCTCAAAGACTAAGAAAGCA
CTGTGCATCACCTTGACCCTGGGGACCTTCCTCGTGGGAGCTGCGCTGGCCGCTGGCCTACTCTGGAAGT
TCATGGGCAGCAAGTGCTCCAACTCTGGGATAGAGTGCGACTCCTCAGGTACCTGCATCAACCCCTCTAA
CTGGTGTGATGGCGTGTCACACTGCCCCGGCGGGGAGGACGAGAATCGGTGTGTTCGCCTCTACGGACCA
AACTTCATCCTTCAGGTGTACTCATCTCAGAGGAAGTCCTGGCACCCTGTGTGCCAAGACGACTGGAACG
AGAACTACGGGCGGGCGGCCTGCAGGGACATGGGCTATAAGAATAATTTTTACTCTAGCCAAGGAATAGT
GGATGACAGCGGATCCACCAGCTTTATGAAACTGAACACAAGTGCCGGCAATGTCGATATCTATAAAAAA
CTGTACCACAGTGATGCCTGTTCTTCAAAAGCAGTGGTTTCTTTACGCTGTATAGCCTGCGGGGTCAACT
TGAACTCAAGCCGCCAGAGCAGGATCGTGGGCGGCGAGAGCGCGCTCCCGGGGGCCTGGCCCTGGCAGGT
CAGCCTGCACGTCCAGAACGTCCACGTGTGCGGAGGCTCCATCATCACCCCCGAGTGGATCGTGACAGCC
GCCCACTGCGTGGAAAAACCTCTTAACAATCCATGGCATTGGACGGCATTTGCGGGGATTTTGAGACAAT
CTTTCATGTTCTATGGAGCCGGATACCAAGTAGAAAAAGTGATTTCTCATCCAAATTATGACTCCAAGAC
CAAGAACAATGACATTGCGCTGATGAAGCTGCAGAAGCCTCTGACTTTCAACGACCTAGTGAAACCAGTG
TGTCTGCCCAACCCAGGCATGATGCTGCAGCCAGAACAGCTCTGCTGGATTTCCGGGTGGGGGGCCACCG
AGGAGAAAGGGAAGACCTCAGAAGTGCTGAACGCTGCCAAGGTGCTTCTCATTGAGACACAGAGATGCAA
CAGCAGATATGTCTATGACAACCTGATCACACCAGCCATGATCTGTGCCGGCTTCCTGCAGGGGAACGTC
GATTCTTGCCAGGGTGACAGTGGAGGGCCTCTGGTCACTTCGAAGAACAATATCTGGTGGCTGATAGGGG
ATACAAGCTGGGGTTCTGGCTGTGCCAAAGCTTACAGACCAGGAGTGTACGGGAATGTGATGGTATTCAC
GGACTGGATTTATCGACAAATGAGGGCAGACGGCTAGTAACTTAAGAATTCACCGGTCTGACCTCCTTCT
CCCTCTCTTCAGGTCTGCAGTCGACGGTACCGCGGGCCCGGGATCCACCGGATCTAGATAACTGATCACT
GTGGAATCAGAGAGACTGCCCCTCTCCCTCTCCCCCCCCTAACGTTACTGGCCGAAGCCGCTTGGAATAA
GGCCGGTGTGCGTTTGTCTATATGTTATTTTCCACCATATTGCCGTCTTTTGGCAATGTGAGGGCCCGGA
AACCTGGCCCTGTCTTCTTGACGAGCATTCCTAGGGGTCTTTCCCCTCTCGCCAAAGGAATGCAAGGTCT
GTTGAATGTCGTGAAGGAAGCAGTTCCTCTGGAAGCTTCTTGAAGACAAACAACGTCTGTAGCGACCCTT
TGCAGGCAGCGGAACCCCCCACCTGGCGACAGGTGCCTCTGCGGCCAAAAGCCACGTGTATAAGATACAC
CTGCAAAGGCGGCACAACCCCAGTGCCACGTTGTGAGTTGGATAGTTGTGGAAAGAGTCAAATGGCTCTC
CTCAAGCGTATTCAACAAGGGGCTGAAGGATGCCCAGAAGGTACCCCATTGTATGGGATCTGATCTGGGG
CCTCGGTGCACATGCTTTACATGTGTTTAGTCGAGGTTAAAAAAACGTCTAGGCCCCCCGAACCACGGGG
ACGTGGTTTTCCTTTGAAAAACACGATGATAATATGGCCACAACCATGGCGCGTAAGGTCGATCTCACCT
CCTGCGATCGCGAGCCGATCCACATCCCCGGCAGCATTCAGCCGTGCGGCTGCCTGCTAGCCTGCGACGC
GCAGGCGGTGCGGATCACGCGCATTACGGAAAATGCCGGCGCGTTCTTTGGACGCGAAACTCCGCGGGTC
GGTGAGCTACTCGCCGATTACTTCGGCGAGACCGAAGCCCATGCGCTGCGCAACGCACTGGCGCAGTCCT
CCGATCCAAAGCGACCGGCGCTGATCTTCGGTTGGCGCGACGGCCTGACCGGCCGCACCTTCGACATCTC
ACTGCATCGCCATGACGGTACATCGATCATCGAGTTCGAGCCTGCGGCGGCCGAACAGGCCGACAATCCG
CTGCGGCTGACGCGGCAGATCATCGCGCGCACCAAAGAACTGAAGTCGCTCGAAGAGATGGCCGCACGGG
TGCCGCGCTATCTGCAGGCGATGCTCGGCTATCACCGCGTGATGTTGTACCGCTTCGCGGACGACGGCTC
CGGGATGGTGATCGGCGAGGCGAAGCGCAGCGACCTCGAGAGCTTTCTCGGTCAGCACTTTCCGGCGTCG
CTGGTCCCGCAGCAGGCGCGGCTACTGTACTTGAAGAACGCGATCCGCGTGGTCTCGGATTCGCGCGGCA
TCAGCAGCCGGATCGTGCCCGAGCACGACGCCTCCGGCGCCGCGCTCGATCTGTCGTTCGCGCACCTGCG
CAGCATCTCGCCCTGCCATCTCGAATTTCTGCGGAACATGGGCGTCAGCGCCTCGATGTCGCTGTCGATC
ATCATTGACGGCACGCTATGGGGATTGATCATCTGTCATCATTACGAGCCGCGTGCCGTGCCGATGGCGC
AGCGCGTCGCGGCCGAAATGTTCGCCGACTTCTTATCGCTGCACTTCACCGCCGCCCACCACCAACGCTC
CACCGGCGGCTACTCAGATCTCGAGCTCAAGCTTCGAATTCTGATG
[387 nt withheld, positions 5927-6313]
CGGGATCCACCGGATCTAGATAACAGCGGAGCTACTAACTTCAGCCTGCTGAAGCAGGCTGGAGACGTGG
AGGAGAACCCTGGACCTACCGAGTACAAGCCCACGGTGCGCCTCGCCACCCGCGACGACGTCCCCAGGGC
CGTACGCACCCTCGCCGCCGCGTTCGCCGACTACCCCGCCACGCGCCACACCGTCGATCCGGACCGCCAC
ATCGAGCGGGTCACCGAGCTGCAAGAACTCTTCCTCACGCGCGTCGGGCTCGACATCGGCAAGGTGTGGG
TCGCGGACGACGGCGCCGCGGTGGCGGTCTGGACCACGCCGGAGAGCGTCGAAGCGGGGGCGGTGTTCGC
CGAGATCGGCCCGCGCATGGCCGAGTTGAGCGGTTCCCGGCTGGCCGCGCAGCAACAGATGGAAGGCCTC
CTGGCGCCACACCGGCCCAAGGAGCCCGCGTGGTTCCTGGCCACCGTCGGCGTCTCGCCCGACCACCAGG
GCAAGGGTCTGGGCAGCGCCGTCGTGCTCCCCGGAGTGGAGGCGGCCGAGCGCGCCGGGGTGCCCGCCTT
CCTGGAGACCTCCGCGCCCCGCAACCTCCCCTTCTACGAGCGGCTCGGCTTCACCGTCACCGCCGACGTC
GAGGTGCCCGAAGGACCGCGCACCTGGTGCATGACCCGCAAGTAATAGGGATCCTGATCATAATCAGCCA
TACCACATTTGTAGAGGTTTTACTTGCTTTAAAAAACCTCCCACACCTCCCCCTGAACCTGAAACATAAA
ATGAATGCAATTGTTGTTGTTAACTTGTTTATTGCAGCTTATAATGGTTACAAATAAAGCAATAGCATCA
CAAATTTCACAAATAAAGCATTTTTTTCACTGCATTCTAGTTGTGGTTTGTCCAAACTCATCAATGTATC
TTAGGAGATCCCCTTTAGTGAGGGTTAATTTCGAGCTTGGCGTAATCATGGTCATAGCTGTTTCCTGTGT
GAAATTGTTATCCGCTCACAATTCCACACAACATACGAGCCGGAAGCATAAAGTGTAAAGCCTGGGGTGC
CTAATGAGTGAGCTAACTCACATTAATTGCGTTGCGCTCACTGCCCGCTTTCCAGTCGGGAAACCTGTCG
TGCCAGCTGCATTAATGAATCGGCCAACGCGCGGGGAGAGGCGGTTTGCGTATTGGGCGCTCTTCCGCTT
CCTCGCTCACTGACTCGCTGCACTCGGTCGTTCGGCTGCGGCGAGCGGTATCAGCTCACTCAAAGGCGGT
AATACGGTTATCCACAGAATCAGGGGATAACGCAGGAAAGAACATGTGAGCAAAAGGCCAGCAAAAGGCC
AGGAACCGTAAAAAGGCCGCGTTGCTGGCGTTTTTCCATAGGCTCCGCCCCCCTGACGAGCATCACAAAA
ATCGACGCTCAAGTCAGAGGTGGCGAAACCCGACAGGACTATAAAGATACCAGGCGTTTCCCCCTGGAAG
CTCCCTCGTGCGCTCTCCTGTTCCGACCCTGCCGCTTACCGGATACCTGTCCGCCTTTCTCCCTTCGGGA
AGCGTGGCGCTTTCTCATAGCTCACGCTGTAGGTATCTCAGTTCGGTGTAGGTCGTTCGCTCCAAGCTGG
GCTGTGTGCACGAACCCCCCGTTCAGCCCGACCGCTGCGCCTTATCCGGTAACTATCGTCTTGAGTCCAA
CCCGGTAAGACACGACTTATCGCCACTGGCAGCAGCCACTGGTAACAGGATTAGCAGAGCGAGGTATGTA
GGCGGTGCTACAGAGTTCTTGAAGTGGTGGCCTAACTACGGCTACACTAGAAGAACAGTATTTGGTATCT
GCGCTCTGCTGAAGCCAGTTACCTTCGGAAAAAGAGTTGGTAGCTCTTGATCCGGCAAACAAACCACCGC
TGGTAGCGGTGGTTTTTTTGTTTGCAAGCAGCAGATTACGCGCAGAAAAAAAGGATCTCAAGAAGATCCT
TTGATCTTTTCTACGGGGTCTGACGCTCAGTGGAACGAAAACTCACGTTAAGGGATTTTGGTCATGAGAT
TATCAAAAAGGATCTTCACCTAGATCCTTTTAAATTAAAAATGAAGTTTTAAATCAATCTAAAGTATATA
TGAGTAAACTTGGTCTGACAGTTACCAATGCTTAATCAGTGAGGCACCTATCTCAGCGATCTGTCTATTT
CGTTCATCCATAGTTGCCTGACTCCCCGTCGTGTAGATAACTACGATACGGGAGGGCTTACCATCTGGCC
CCAGTGCTGCAATGATACCGCGAGACCCACGCTCACCGGCTCCAGATTTATCAGCAATAAACCAGCCAGC
CGGAAGGGCCGAGCGCAGAAGTGGTCCTGCAACTTTATCCGCCTCCATCCAGTCTATTAATTGTTGCCGG
GAAGCTAGAGTAAGTAGTTCGCCAGTTAATAGTTTGCGCAACGTTGTTGCCATTGCTACAGGCATCGTGG
TGTCACGCTCGTCGTTTGGTATGGCTTCATTCAGCTCCGGTTCCCAACGATCAAGGCGAGTTACATGATC
CCCCATGTTGTGCAAAAAAGCGGTTAGCTCCTTCGGTCCTCCGATCGTTGTCAGAAGTAAGTTGGCCGCA
GTGTTATCACTCATGGTTATGGCAGCACTGCATAATTCTCTTACTGTCATGCCATCCGTAAGATGCTTTT
CTGTGACTGGTGAGTACTCAACCAAGTCATTCTGAGAATAGTGTATGCGGCGACCGAGTTGCTCTTGCCC
GGCGTCAATACGGGATAATACCGCGCCACATAGCAGAACTTTAAAAGTGCTCATCATTGGAAAACGTTCT
TCGGGGCGAAAACTCTCAAGGATCTTACCGCTGTTGAGATCCAGTTCGATGTAACCCACTCGTGCACCCA
ACTGATCTTCAGCATCTTTTACTTTCACCAGCGTTTCTGGGTGAGCAAAAACAGGAAGGCAAAATGCCGC
AAAAAAGGGAATAAGGGCGACACGGAAATGTTGAATACTCATACTCTTCCTTTTTCAATATTATTGAAGC
ATTTATCAGGGTTATTGTCTCATGAGCGGATACATATTTGAATGTATTTAGAAAAATAAACAAATAGGGG
TTCCGCGCACATTTCCCCGAAAAGTGCCACCTAAATTGTAAGCGTTAATATTTTGTTAAAATTCGCGTTA
AATTTTTGTTAAATCAGCTCATTTTTTAACCAATAGGCCGAAATCGGCAAAATCCCTTATAAATCAAAAG
AATAGACCGAGATAGGGT
[37 nt withheld, positions 9552-9588]
AAAGAACGTGGACTCCAACGTCAAAGG
[49 nt withheld, positions 9616-9664]
T
[91 nt withheld, positions 9666-9756]
G
[124 nt withheld, positions 9758-9881]
CCCATTCGCCATTCAGGCTGCGCAACTGTTGGGAAGGGCGATCGGTGCGGGCCTCTTCGCTA
